>Addgene plasmid #227497 | pk335-CARGO-6mer-66kb-DSF | addgene full sequence | sequence record 452240 | Addgene NGS Result
TTGAGATCCTTTTTTTCTGCGCGTAATCTGCTGCTTGCAAACAAAAAAACCACCGCTACCAGCGGTGGTT
TGTTTGCCGGATCAAGAGCTACCAACTCTTTTTCCGAAGGTAACTGGCTTCAGCAGAGCGCAGATACCAA
ATACTGTTCTTCTAGTGTAGCCGTAGTTAGGCCACCACTTCAAGAACTCTGTAGCACCGCCTACATACCT
CGCTCTGCTAATCCTGTTACCAGTGGCTGCTGCCAGTGGCGATAAGTCGTGTCTTACCGGGTTGGACTCA
AGACGATAGTTACCGGATAAGGCGCAGCGGTCGGGCTGAACGGGGGGTTCGTGCACACAGCCCAGCTTGG
AGCGAACGACCTACACCGAACTGAGATACCTACAGCGTGAGCTATGAGAAAGCGCCACGCTTCCCGAAGG
GAGAAAGGCGGACAGGTATCCGGTAAGCGGCAGGGTCGGAACAGGAGAGCGCACGAGGGAGCTTCCAGGG
GGAAACGCCTGGTATCTTTATAGTCCTGTCGGGTTTCGCCACCTCTGACTTGAGCGTCGATTTTTGTGAT
GCTCGTCAGGGGGGCGGAGCCTATGGAAAAACGCCAGCAACGCGGCCTTTTTACGGTTCCTGGCCTTTTG
CTGGCCTTTTGCTCACATGTGTTTAAGAGCTATGCTGGAAACAGCATAGCAAGTTTAAATAAGGCTAGTC
CGTTATCAACTTGAAAAAGTGGCACCGAGTCGGTGCTTTTTTTCTCGAGTACTAGGATCCATTAGGCTTT
CCCATGATTCCTTCATATTTGCATATACGATACAAGGCTGTTAGAGAGATAATTGGAATTAATTTGACTG
TAAACACAAAGATATTAGTACAAAATACGTGACGTAGAAAGTAATAATTTCTTGGGTAGTTTGCAGTTTT
AAAATTATGTTTTAAAATGGACTATCATATGCTTACCGTAACTTGAAAGTATTTCGATTTCTTGGCTTTA
TATATCTTGTGGAAAGGACGAAACACCGATGCGTTTTACCCTTAAACAGTTTAAGAGCTATGCTGGAAAC
AGCATAGCAAGTTTAAATAAGGCTAGTCCGTTATCAACTTGAAAAAGTGGCACCGAGTCGGTGCTTTTTT
TCTCGAGTACTAGGATCCATTAGGCTTTCCCATGATTCCTTCATATTTGCATATACGATACAAGGCTGTT
AGAGAGATAATTGGAATTAATTTGACTGTAAACACAAAGATATTAGTACAAAATACGTGACGTAGAAAGT
AATAATTTCTTGGGTAGTTTGCAGTTTTAAAATTATGTTTTAAAATGGACTATCATATGCTTACCGTAAC
TTGAAAGTATTTCGATTTCTTGGCTTTATATATCTTGTGGAAAGGACGAAACACCGTATTTTGAGCAGGT
AAAAGTGTTTAAGAGCTATGCTGGAAACAGCATAGCAAGTTTAAATAAGGCTAGTCCGTTATCAACTTGA
AAAAGTGGCACCGAGTCGGTGCTTTTTTTCTCGAGTACTAGGATCCATTAGGCTTTCCCATGATTCCTTC
ATATTTGCATATACGATACAAGGCTGTTAGAGAGATAATTGGAATTAATTTGACTGTAAACACAAAGATA
TTAGTACAAAATACGTGACGTAGAAAGTAATAATTTCTTGGGTAGTTTGCAGTTTTAAAATTATGTTTTA
AAATGGACTATCATATGCTTACCGTAACTTGAAAGTATTTCGATTTCTTGGCTTTATATATCTTGTGGAA
AGGACGAAACACCGAAGTACTTAACTCACTAATGGTTTAAGAGCTATGCTGGAAACAGCATAGCAAGTTT
AAATAAGGCTAGTCCGTTATCAACTTGAAAAAGTGGCACCGAGTCGGTGCTTTTTTTCTCGAGTACTAGG
ATCCATTAGGCTTTCCCATGATTCCTTCATATTTGCATATACGATACAAGGCTGTTAGAGAGATAATTGG
AATTAATTTGACTGTAAACACAAAGATATTAGTACAAAATACGTGACGTAGAAAGTAATAATTTCTTGGG
TAGTTTGCAGTTTTAAAATTATGTTTTAAAATGGACTATCATATGCTTACCGTAACTTGAAAGTATTTCG
ATTTCTTGGCTTTATATATCTTGTGGAAAGGACGAAACACCGGATACAAAGTAGCATCGACAGTTTAAGA
GCTATGCTGGAAACAGCATAGCAAGTTTAAATAAGGCTAGTCCGTTATCAACTTGAAAAAGTGGCACCGA
GTCGGTGCTTTTTTTCTCGAGTACTAGGATCCATTAGGCTTTCCCATGATTCCTTCATATTTGCATATAC
GATACAAGGCTGTTAGAGAGATAATTGGAATTAATTTGACTGTAAACACAAAGATATTAGTACAAAATAC
GTGACGTAGAAAGTAATAATTTCTTGGGTAGTTTGCAGTTTTAAAATTATGTTTTAAAATGGACTATCAT
ATGCTTACCGTAACTTGAAAGTATTTCGATTTCTTGGCTTTATATATCTTGTGGAAAGGACGAAACACCG
AGGCCACCATGGTTTTTAGAGTTTAAGAGCTATGCTGGAAACAGCATAGCAAGTTTAAATAAGGCTAGTC
CGTTATCAACTTGAAAAAGTGGCACCGAGTCGGTGCTTTTTTTCTCGAGTACTAGGATCCATTAGGCTTT
CCCATGATTCCTTCATATTTGCATATACGATACAAGGCTGTTAGAGAGATAATTGGAATTAATTTGACTG
TAAACACAAAGATATTAGTACAAAATACGTGACGTAGAAAGTAATAATTTCTTGGGTAGTTTGCAGTTTT
AAAATTATGTTTTAAAATGGACTATCATATGCTTACCGTAACTTGAAAGTATTTCGATTTCTTGGCTTTA
TATATCTTGTGGAAAGGACGAAACACCGGATTTCTAAGAGGGGAGGTTGTTTAAGAGCTATGCTGGAAAC
AGCATAGCAAGTTTAAATAAGGCTAGTCCGTTATCAACTTGAAAAAGTGGCACCGAGTCGGTGCTTTTTT
TCTCGAGTACTAGGATCCATTAGGCTTTCCCATGATTCCTTCATATTTGCATATACGATACAAGGCTGTT
AGAGAGATAATTGGAATTAATTTGACTGTAAACACAAAGATATTAGTACAAAATACGTGACGTAGAAAGT
AATAATTTCTTGGGTAGTTTGCAGTTTTAAAATTATGTTTTAAAATGGACTATCATATGCTTACCGTAAC
TTGAAAGTATTTCGATTTCTTGGCTTTATATATCTTGTGGAAAGGACGAAACACCGTTTTTTTTCTAGAG
GTACCCGTTACATAACTTACGGTAAATGGCCCGCCTGGCTGACCGCCCAACGACCCCCGCCCATTGACGT
CAATAGTAACGCCAATAGGGACTTTCCATTGACGTCAATGGGTGGAGTATTTACGGTAAACTGCCCACTT
GGCAGTACATCAAGTGTATCATATGCCAAGTACGCCCCCTATTGACGTCAATGACGGTAAATGGCCCGCC
TGGCATTGTGCCCAGTACATGACCTTATGGGACTTTCCTACTTGGCAGTACATCTACGTATTAGTCATCG
CTATTACCATGGTCGAGGTGAGCCCCACGTTCTGCTTCACTCTCCCCATCTCCCCCCCCTCCCCACCCCC
AATTTTGTATTTATTTATTTTTTAATTATTTTGTGCAGCGATGGGGGCGGGGGGGGGGGGGGGGGGCGCG
CGCSAGGGGGGGGGGGGGGGGGSGAGGGGSGGGGSGGGGSGAGGCGGAGAGGTGCGGCGGCAGCCAATCA
GAGCGGCGCGCTCCGAAAGTTTCCTTTTATGGCGAGGCGGCGGCGGCGGCGGCCCTATAAAAAGCGAAGC
GCGCGGCGGGCGGGAGTCGCTGCGCGCTGCCTTCGCCCCGTGCCCCGCTCCGCCGCCGCCTCGCGCCGCC
CGCCCCGGCTCTGACTGACCGCGTTACTCCCACAGGTGAGCGGGCGGGACGGCCCTTCTCCTCCGGGCTG
TAATTAGCTGAGCAAGAGGTAAGGGTTTAAGGGATGGTTGGTTGGTGGGGTATTAATGTTTAATTACCTG
GAGCACCTGCCTGAAATCACTTTTTTTCAGGTTGGACCGGTGCCACCATGAGCGAGCTGATTAAGGAGAA
CATGCACATGAAGCTGTACATGGAGGGCACCGTGGACAACCATCACTTCAAGTGCACATCCGAGGGCGAA
GGCAAGCCCTACGAGGGCACCCAGACCATGAGAATCAAGGTGGTCGAGGGCGGCCCTCTCCCCTTCGCCT
TCGACATCCTGGCTACTAGCTTCCTCTACGGCAGCAAGACCTTCATCAACCACACCCAGGGCATCCCCGA
CTTCTTCAAGCAGTCCTTCCCTGAGGGCTTCACATGGGAGAGAGTCACCACATACGATGACGGGGGCGTG
CTGACCGCTACCCAGGACACCAGCCTCCAGGACGGCTGCCTCATCTACAACGTCAAGATCAGAGGGGTGA
ACTTCACATCCAACGGCCCTGTGATGCAGAAGAAAACACTCGGCTGGGAGGCCTTCACCGAGACGCTGTA
CCCCGCTGACGGCGGCCTGGAAGGCAGAAACGACATGGCCCTGAAGCTCGTGGGCGGGAGCCATCTGATC
GCAAACATCAAGACCACATATAGATCCAAGAAACCCGCTAAGAACCTCAAGATGCCTGGCGTCTACTATG
TGGACTACAGACTGGAAAGAATCAAGGAGGCCAACAACGAAACCTACGTCGAGCAGCACGAGGTGGCAGT
GGCCAGATACTGCGACCTCCCTAGCAAACTGGGGCACAAGCTTAATTAAGAATTCCTAGAGCTCGCTGAT
CAGCCTCGACTGTGCCTTCTAGTTGCCAGCCATCTGTTGTTTGCCCCTCCCCCGTGCCTTCCTTGACCCT
GGAAGGTGCCACTCCCACTGTCCTTTCCTAATAAAATGAGGAAATTGCATCGCATTGTCTGAGTAGGTGT
CATTCTATTCTGGGGGGTGGGGTGGGGCAGGACAGCAAGGGGGAGGATTGGGAAGAGAATAGCAGGCATG
CTGGGGAGCTCTCGAAGCCGCGGTGCGGGTGCCAGGGCGTGCCCTTGGGCTCCCCGGGCGCGTACTCCAC
CTCACCCATCGCAGGAACCCCTAGTGATGGAGTTGGCCACTCCCTCTCTGCGCGCTCGCTCGCTCACTGA
GGCCGGGCGACCAAAGGTCGCCCGACGCCCGGGCTTTGCCCGGGCGGCCTCAGTGAGCGAGCGAGCGCGC
AGCTGCCTGCAGGGGCGCCTGATGCGGTATTTTCTCCTTACGCATCTGTGCGGTATTTCACACCGCATA
[95 nt withheld, positions 5320-5414]
T
[46 nt withheld, positions 5416-5461]
C
[141 nt withheld, positions 5463-5603]
CCTTTGACGTTGGAGTCCACGTTCTTT
[37 nt withheld, positions 5631-5667]
ACTCTATCTCGGGCTATTCTTTTGATTTATAAGGGATTTTGCCGATTTCGGTCTATTGGTTAAAAAATGA
GCTGATTTAACAAAAATTTAACGCGAATTTTAACAAAATATTAACGTTTACAATTTTATGGTGCACTCTC
AGTACAATCTGCTCTGATGCCGCATAGTGCTTTTCCCAAGGCAGTCTGGAGCATGCGCTTTAGCAGCCCC
GCTGGGCACTTGGCGCTACACAAGTGGCCTCTGGCCTCGCACACATTCCACATCCACCGGTAGGCGCCAA
CCGGCTCCGTTCTTTGGTGGCCCCTTCGCGCCACCTTCTACTCCTCCCCTAGTCAGGAAGTTCCCCCCCG
CCCCGCAGCTCGCGTCGTGCAGGACGTGACAAATGGAAGTAGCACGTCTCACTAGTCTCGTGCAGATGGA
CAGCACCGCTGAGCAATGGAAGCGGGTAGGCCTTTGGGGCAGCGGCCAATAGCAGCTTTGCTCCTTCGCT
TTCTGGGCTCAGAGGCTGGGAAGGGGTGGGTCCGGGGGCGGGCTCAGGGGCGGGCTCAGGGGCGGGGCGG
GCGCCCGAAGGTCCTCCGGAGGCCCGGCATTCTGCACGCTTCAAAAGCGCACGTCTGCCGCGCTGTTCTC
CTCTTCCTCATCTCCGGGCCTTTCGACCGATCATCAAGCTGCACGTGTTGACAATTAATCATCGGCATAG
TATATCGGCATAGTATAATACGACTCACTATAGGAGGGCCACCATGGGATCGGCCATTGAACAAGATGGA
TTGCACGCAGGTTCTCCGGCCGCTTGGGTGGAGAGGCTATTCGGCTATGACTGGGCACAACAGACAATCG
GCTGCTCTGATGCCGCCGTGTTCCGGCTGTCAGCGCAGGGGCGCCCGGTTCTTTTTGTCAAGACCGACCT
GTCCGGTGCCCTGAATGAACTGCAGGACGAGGCAGCGCGGCTATCGTGGCTGGCCACGACGGGCGTTCCT
TGCGCAGCTGTGCTCGACGTTGTCACTGAAGCGGGAAGGGACTGGCTGCTATTGGGCGAAGTGCCGGGGC
AGGATCTCCTGTCATCTCACCTTGCTCCTGCCGAGAAAGTATCCATCATGGCTGATGCAATGCGGCGGCT
GCATACGCTTGATCCGGCTACCTGCCCATTCGACCACCAAGCGAAACATCGCATCGAGCGAGCACGTACT
CGGATGGAAGCCGGTCTTGTCGATCAGGATGATCTGGACGAAGAGCATCAGGGGCTCGCGCCAGCCGAAC
TGTTCGCCAGGCTCAAGGCGCGCATGCCCGACGGCGAGGATCTCGTCGTGACCCATGGCGATGCCTGCTT
GCCGAATATCATGGTGGAAAATGGCCGCTTTTCTGGATTCATCGACTGTGGCCGGCTGGGTGTGGCGGAC
CGCTATCAGGACATAGCGTTGGCTACCCGTGATATTGCTGAAGAGCTTGGCGGCGAATGGGCTGACCGCT
TCCTCGTGCTTTACGGTATCGCCGCTCCCGATTCGCAGCGCATCGCCTTCTATCGCCTTCTTGACGAGTT
CTTCTGATCGAGAAATTGATGATCTATTAAACAATAAAGACGTCCACATGGAAGTGCAAACTATTAACTG
GCGAACTACTTACTCTAGCTTCCCGGCAACAATTAATAGACTGGATGGAGGCGGATAAAGTTGCAGGACC
ACTTCTGCGCTCGGCCCTTCCGGCTGGCTGGTTTATTGCTGATAAATCTGGAGCCGGTGAGCGTGGAAGC
CGCGGTATCATTGCAGCACTGGGGCCAGATGGTAAGCCCTCCCGTATCGTAGTTATCTACACGACGGGGA
GTCAGGCAACTATGGATGAACGAAATAGACAGATCGCTGAGATAGGTGCCTCACTGATTAAGCATTGGTA
ACTGTCAGACCAAGTTTACTCATATATACTTTAGATTGATTTAAAACTTCATTTTTAATTTAAAAGGATC
TAGGTGAAGATCCTTTTTGATAATCTCATGACCAAAATCCCTTAACGTGAGTTTTCGTTCCACTGAGCGT
CAGACCCCGTAGAAAAGATCAAAGGATCTTC
Features (pLannotate 1.2.2; 30 found; start..end, strand, type, name):
      1..589     +  rep_origin     ori: high-copy-number ColE1/pMB1/pBR322/pUC origin of replication
    669..736     +  misc_RNA       tracrRNA (fragment): trans-activating CRISPR RNA for the Streptococcus pyogenes CRISPR/Cas9 system
    768..999     +  promoter       U6 promoter: RNA polymerase III promoter for human U6 snRNA
   1047..1114    +  misc_RNA       tracrRNA (fragment): trans-activating CRISPR RNA for the Streptococcus pyogenes CRISPR/Cas9 system
   1146..1377    +  promoter       U6 promoter: RNA polymerase III promoter for human U6 snRNA
   1425..1492    +  misc_RNA       tracrRNA (fragment): trans-activating CRISPR RNA for the Streptococcus pyogenes CRISPR/Cas9 system
   1524..1755    +  promoter       U6 promoter: RNA polymerase III promoter for human U6 snRNA
   1803..1870    +  misc_RNA       tracrRNA (fragment): trans-activating CRISPR RNA for the Streptococcus pyogenes CRISPR/Cas9 system
   1902..2133    +  promoter       U6 promoter: RNA polymerase III promoter for human U6 snRNA
   2181..2248    +  misc_RNA       tracrRNA (fragment): trans-activating CRISPR RNA for the Streptococcus pyogenes CRISPR/Cas9 system
   2280..2511    +  promoter       U6 promoter: RNA polymerase III promoter for human U6 snRNA
   2559..2626    +  misc_RNA       tracrRNA (fragment): trans-activating CRISPR RNA for the Streptococcus pyogenes CRISPR/Cas9 system
   2658..2889    +  promoter       U6 promoter: RNA polymerase III promoter for human U6 snRNA
   2937..3004    +  misc_RNA       tracrRNA (fragment): trans-activating CRISPR RNA for the Streptococcus pyogenes CRISPR/Cas9 system
   3036..3267    +  promoter       U6 promoter: RNA polymerase III promoter for human U6 snRNA
   3296..3581    +  enhancer       CMV enhancer: human cytomegalovirus immediate early enhancer; contains an 18-bp deletion relative to the standard CMV enhancer
   3583..3862    +  promoter       chicken β-actin promoter: No description available
   3863..4090    +  intron         hybrid intron: hybrid between chicken β-actin (CBA) and minute virus of mice (MMV) introns (Gray et al., 2011)
   4108..4809    +  CDS            TagBFP: monomeric blue fluorescent protein mammalian codon-optimized
   4840..4951    +  polyA_signal   bGH poly(A) signal: bovine growth hormone polyadenylation signal
   5051..5120    +  protein_bind   attB: attB site for the φC31 integrase (Groth et al., 2000) phage φC31 integrase
   5123..5263    +  repeat_region  AAV2 ITR: inverted terminal repeat of adeno-associated virus serotype 2 inverted
   5268..5319    -  misc_feature   bom (fragment): basis of mobility region from pBR322
   5338..5793    +  rep_origin     f1 ori (sequence partly withheld): f1 bacteriophage origin of replication; arrow indicates direction of (+) strand synthesis
   5794..5835    -  misc_feature   bom (fragment): basis of mobility region from pBR322
   5836..6322    +  promoter       PGK promoter: mouse phosphoglycerate kinase 1 promoter
   6344..6391    +  promoter       EM7 promoter: synthetic bacterial promoter&nbsp
   6411..7214    +  CDS            NeoR/KanR: aminoglycoside phosphotransferase from Tn5; aph(3')-II (or nptII); confers resistance to neomycin, kanamycin, and G418 (Geneticin®)
   7218..7254    +  polyA_signal   PGK poly(A) signal (fragment): mouse phosphoglycerate kinase 1 polyadenylation signal
   7263..7557    +  CDS            bla(M) (fragment): β-lactamase lacking the signal sequence; bla(M); allows cytosolic expression of β-lactamase
