[The description below was written by a language model from this plasmid's Addgene catalogue record and pLannotate feature annotations shown in this document.]
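Description:
pk335-CARGO-6mer-66kb-DSF is a 7.7 kb mammalian CRISPR guide-expression plasmid built on the pk335-BFP backbone. It carries a tandem array of six single guide RNAs for Streptococcus pyogenes Cas9 or dCas9. The guides target mouse genomic sequence in the Prdm8-Fgf5 locus, and the insert name places the target roughly 66 kb downstream of Fgf5. The plasmid encodes no Cas9, so the nuclease or dCas9 fusion must be supplied separately.

The array appears in the feature table as a regular repeat of human U6 RNA polymerase III promoters alternating with S. pyogenes tracrRNA-derived scaffold fragments, so each guide is transcribed from its own promoter. The annotation detects seven copies of each element, one more than the six recorded guides. The record does not explain the extra copy, which may be left over from the backbone or from assembly of the array. Such repetitive arrays are prone to recombination, which fits with propagation in a recombination-deficient E. coli strain.

Downstream of the array, a CMV enhancer, chicken β-actin promoter and hybrid intron drive TagBFP with a bGH polyadenylation signal, giving a blue fluorescent marker for transfected cells. A dual PGK/EM7 promoter drives the Tn5 NeoR/KanR gene, which confers G418 resistance in mammalian cells and kanamycin resistance in bacteria. The backbone has a high-copy ColE1/pUC origin and an f1 origin. It also contains a φC31 attB site, a single AAV2 ITR and a β-lactamase fragment, and the record describes no function for these three elements.

Multiplexed guide arrays like this one concentrate many Cas9 or dCas9 molecules at one site. In this case the plasmid was made for studies of how long-range transcriptional regulation depends on genomic distance.
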