Addgene plasmid #227497: pk335-CARGO-6mer-66kb-DSF
Purpose: 6-mer gRNA array targeting Sp dCas9/Cas9 to the Prdm8-Fgf5 locus
Depositing lab: Joanna Wysocka. Depositing organization: Stanford University. Publication: Long-range regulation of transcription scales with genomic distance in a gene-specific manner. Jensen CL, Chen LF, Swigut T, Crocker OJ, Yao D, Bassik MC, Ferrell JE Jr, Boettiger AN, Wysocka J. Mol Cell. 2025 Jan 16;85(2):347-361.e7. doi: 10.1016/j.molcel.2024.10.021. Epub 2024 Dec 2. PubMed 39626660.
Backbone
  Vector backbone: pk335-BFP
  Vector type: CRISPR
  Selectable markers: Neomycin (select with G418) ; TagBFP
Growth in bacteria
  Bacterial resistance: Kanamycin, 50 μg/mL
  Growth temperature: 37°C
  Growth strain: NEB Stable
  Copy number: High Copy
Gene/Insert
  Gene/Insert name: CARGO to 66kb Downstream Fgf5 (alt name: CARGO36)
  gRNA/shRNA sequence: ATGCGTTTTACCCTTAAACA, TATTTTGAGCAGGTAAAAGT, AAGTACTTAACTCACTAATG, GATACAAAGTAGCATCGACA, AGGCCACCATGGTTTTTAGA, GATTTCTAAGAGGGGAGGTT
  Species: M. musculus (mouse), Synthetic
  Cloning method: Other
Terms and licenses: Academic/Nonprofit Terms; Industry Terms: Not Available to Industry
How to cite: pk335-CARGO-6mer-66kb-DSF was a gift from Joanna Wysocka (Addgene plasmid # 227497 ; http://n2t.net/addgene:227497 ; RRID:Addgene_227497)
